>Addgene plasmid #213765 | pPB-PNGT3-d2EGFP_CMV-mCherry | addgene full sequence | sequence record 421753 | Addgene NGS Result
TTAACCCTAGAAAGATAGTCTGCGTAAAATTGACGCATGCATTCTTGAAATATTGCTCTCTCTTTCTAAA
TAGCGCGAATCCGTCGCTGTGCATTTAGGACATCTCAGTCGCCGCTTGGAGCTCCCGTGAGGCGTGCTTG
TCAATGCGGTAAGTGTCACTGATTTTGAACTATAACGACCGCGTGAGTCAAAATGACGCATGATTATCTT
TTACGTGACTTTTAAGATTTAACTCATACGATAATTATATTGTTATTTCATGTTCTACTTACGTGATAAC
TTATTATATATATATTTTCTTGTTATAGATATCATCAACTTTGTATAGAAAAGTTGTCCATCTGGTAGCC
TACCCTGAGGCTTTATTTTATCACCCTACTTGTCCCATAAAGATTCTTGAGATTTTTATTGAAAGAAACA
ATGAAAATGCTAATTAGTTATATTTTTCATCATAATCTTTTTTTTATACTAAAGGATCTCTCTCCTTGGT
CTCAAACTCCTGACCTCAGGTGATCTGCCCACCTTGGCCTCCCAAAGTGCTAGGATTACAGGTGTGAGCC
ACTGCACCTGGCCCTCCCAATATATTTATGTGCTTTTTTCTCCCTTATTTTGTTGCTATGGTAATTTATT
AGATATTATGCATTTGATTGACTGTATTTTATTACCTCTCACTTGTTGAAACTTAGAAAACTGACTTTCA
CGGAAGAAGTCCTAGTTGCCTAATCAATAACATGGGTACCTCTTTGCTCCCTGAAACTACAGAGAATATT
CTAGAGAATCAGAAAGTACTTCCCCTAACCCCCGCTGTTTTCACCCCCAGCGGCAACCTTTGAATGCACT
TTTGTTTACAAACACCTTCGCCAGCTATTTTACGACCGTCTCGACAGGAAGTGTGAATCTGGGTTGGAAA
ATCCGGTCAATTTGACCCACCTACCCAACTTGCTTCTGGTTCAGAGGTCACCTGAAGTTAAGGTGCTTGT
GTATACCTTAAGGAATTATGCCAGATCTAGAGTTACATGTTGATTATTAATAATTAAGAACAAAGTGTCA
AAATTATGTAATCTTTTCTCACTTTACAAGCTTTGCATAAAGCATTTTTATCATGAATGGGTGTTGGATT
TTGTCAGCTGCTTTTTCTGCATCTATTGATATGTTCGAATGATATTTTTGTCTTTATACTGTTGGTATAA
TGAATTGCATTAATTGATTATCAACTAGCCTTGTATATCTGGAATAAATCCCGGGTCCCGGGGGGCGGCG
CTCCACGCGGGTTGTGGGGGGCGGGGGCGGCACGTGCCGCCGCTCTCGGCCAATGCGGAGCCCCGCGCGG
AGGTCACGTGCCTCTGTTTGGCGCTTTTGTGCGCGCCCGGGTCTGTTGGTGCTCAGAGTGTGGTTCTACA
AGTTTGTACAAAAAAGCAGGCTGCCACCATGGTGAGCAAGGGCGAGGAGCTGTTCACCGGGGTGGTGCCC
ATCCTGGTCGAGCTGGACGGCGACGTAAACGGCCACAAGTTCAGCGTGTCCGGCGAGGGCGAGGGCGATG
CCACCTACGGCAAGCTGACCCTGAAGTTCATCTGCACCACCGGCAAGCTGCCCGTGCCCTGGCCCACCCT
CGTGACCACCCTGACCTACGGCGTGCAGTGCTTCAGCCGCTACCCCGACCACATGAAGCAGCACGACTTC
TTCAAGTCCGCCATGCCCGAAGGCTACGTCCAGGAGCGCACCATCTTCTTCAAGGACGACGGCAACTACA
AGACCCGCGCCGAGGTGAAGTTCGAGGGCGACACCCTGGTGAACCGCATCGAGCTGAAGGGCATCGACTT
CAAGGAGGACGGCAACATCCTGGGGCACAAGCTGGAGTACAACTACAACAGCCACAACGTCTATATCATG
GCCGACAAGCAGAAGAACGGCATCAAGGTGAACTTCAAGATCCGCCACAACATCGAGGACGGCAGCGTGC
AGCTCGCCGACCACTACCAGCAGAACACCCCCATCGGCGACGGCCCCGTGCTGCTGCCCGACAACCACTA
CCTGAGCACCCAGTCCGCCCTGAGCAAAGACCCCAACGAGAAGCGCGATCACATGGTCCTGCTGGAGTTC
GTGACCGCCGCCGGGATCACTCTCGGCATGGACGAGCTGTACAAGAAGCTTAGCCATGGCTTCCCGCCGG
AGGTGGAGGAGCAGGATGATGGCACGCTGCCCATGTCTTGTGCCCAGGAGAGCGGGATGGACCGTCACCC
TGCAGCCTGTGCTTCTGCTAGGATCAATGTGTAGACCCAGCTTTCTTGTACAAAGTGGTGATCCTCAGGT
GCAGGCTGCCTATCAGAAGGTGGTGGCTGGTGTGGCCAATGCCCTGGCTCACAAATACCACTGAGATCTT
TTTCCCTCTGCCAAAAATTATGGGGACATCATGAAGCCCCTTGAGCATCTGACTTCTGGCTAATAAAGGA
AATTTATTTTCATTGCAATAGTGTGTTGGAATTTTTTGTGTCTCTCACTCGGAAGGACATATGGGAGGGC
AAATCATTTAAAACATCAGAATGAGTATTTGGTTTAGAGTTTGGCAACATATGCCCATATGCTGGCTGCC
ATGAACAAAGGTTGGCTATAAAGAGGTCATCAGTATATGAAACAGCCCCCTGCTGTCCATTCCTTATTCC
ATAGAAAAGCCTTGACTTGAGGTTAGATTTTTTTTATATTTTGTTTTGTGTTATTTTTTTCTTTAACATC
CCTAAAATTTTCCTTACATGTTTTACTAGCCAGATTTTTCCTCCTCTCCTGACTACTCCCAGTCATAGCT
GTCCCTCTTCTCTTATGGAGATCCCTCGACCTGCAGCCCAAGCTTCGCGTTGACATTGATTATTGACTAG
TTATTAATAGTAATCAATTACGGGGTCATTAGTTCATAGCCCATATATGGAGTTCCGCGTTACATAACTT
ACGGTAAATGGCCCGCCTGGCTGACCGCCCAACGACCCCCGCCCATTGACGTCAATAATGACGTATGTTC
CCATAGTAACGCCAATAGGGACTTTCCATTGACGTCAATGGGTGGAGTATTTACGGTAAACTGCCCACTT
GGCAGTACATCAAGTGTATCATATGCCAAGTACGCCCCCTATTGACGTCAATGACGGTAAATGGCCCGCC
TGGCATTATGCCCAGTACATGACCTTATGGGACTTTCCTACTTGGCAGTACATCTACGTATTAGTCATCG
CTATTACCATGGTGATGCGGTTTTGGCAGTACATCAATGGGCGTGGATAGCGGTTTGACTCACGGGGATT
TCCAAGTCTCCACCCCATTGACGTCAATGGGAGTTTGTTTTGGCACCAAAATCAACGGGACTTTCCAAAA
TGTCGTAACAACTCCGCCCCATTGACGCAAATGGGCGGTAGGCGTGTACGGTGGGAGGTCTATATAAGCA
GAGCTCTCTGGCTAACTAGAGAACCCACTGCGCCACCATGGTGAGCAAGGGCGAGGAGGATAACATGGCC
ATCATCAAGGAGTTCATGCGCTTCAAGGTGCACATGGAGGGCTCCGTGAACGGCCACGAGTTCGAGATCG
AGGGCGAGGGCGAGGGCCGCCCCTACGAGGGCACCCAGACCGCCAAGCTGAAGGTGACCAAGGGTGGCCC
CCTGCCCTTCGCCTGGGACATCCTGTCCCCTCAGTTCATGTACGGCTCCAAGGCCTACGTGAAGCACCCC
GCCGACATCCCCGACTACTTGAAGCTGTCCTTCCCCGAGGGCTTCAAGTGGGAGCGCGTGATGAACTTCG
AGGACGGCGGCGTGGTGACCGTGACCCAGGACTCCTCCCTGCAGGACGGCGAGTTCATCTACAAGGTGAA
GCTGCGCGGCACCAACTTCCCCTCCGACGGCCCCGTAATGCAGAAGAAGACCATGGGCTGGGAGGCCTCC
TCCGAGCGGATGTACCCCGAGGACGGCGCCCTGAAGGGCGAGATCAAGCAGAGGCTGAAGCTGAAGGACG
GCGGCCACTACGACGCTGAGGTCAAGACCACCTACAAGGCCAAGAAGCCCGTGCAGCTGCCCGGCGCCTA
CAACGTCAACATCAAGTTGGACATCACCTCCCACAACGAGGACTACACCATCGTGGAACAGTACGAACGC
GCCGAGGGCCGCCACTCCACCGGCGGCATGGACGAGCTGTACAAGTAACTCGAGTCTAGAGGGCCCGTTT
AAACCCGCTGATCAGCCTCGACTGTGCCTTCTAGTTGCCAGCCATCTGTTGTTTGCCCCTCCCCCGTGCC
TTCCTTGACCCTGGAAGGTGCCACTCCCACTGTCCTTTCCTAATAAAATGAGGAAATTGCATCGCATTGT
CTGAGTAGGTGTCATTCTATTCTGGGGGGTGGGGTGGGGCAGGACAGCAAGGGGGAGGATTGGGAAGACA
ATAGCAGGCATGCTGGGGATGCGGTGGGCTCTATGGCTCGAGTTAATTAACGAGAGCATAATATTGATAT
GTGCCAAAGTTGTTTCTGACTGACTAATAAGTATAATTTGTTTCTATTATGTATAGGTTAAGCTAATTAC
TTATTTTATAATACAACATGACTGTTTTTAAAGTACAAAATAAGTTTATTTTTGTAAAAGAGAGAATGTT
TAAAAGTTTTGTTACTTTATAGAAGAAATTTTGAGTTTTTGTTTTTTTTTAATAAATAAATAAACATAAA
TAAATTGTTTGTTGAATTTATTATTAGTATGTAAGTGTAAATATAATAAAACTTAATATCTATTCAAATT
AATAAATAAACCTCGATATACAGACCGATAAAACACATGCGTCAATTTTACGCATGATTATCTTTAACGT
ACGTCACAATATGATTATCTTTCTAGGGTTAAATAATAGTTTCTAATTTTTTTATTATTCAGCCTGCTGT
CGTGAATACCGAGCTCCAATTCGCCCTATAGTGAGTCGTATTACAATTCACTGGCCGTCGTTTTACAACG
TCGTGACTGGGAAAACCCTGGCGTTACCCAACTTAATCGCCTTGCAGCACATCCCCCTTTCGCCAGCTGG
CGTAATAGCGAAGAGGCCCGCACCGATCGCCCTTCCCAACAGTTGCGCAGCCTGAATGGCGAATGGG
[124 nt withheld, positions 5108-5231]
C
[91 nt withheld, positions 5233-5323]
A
[49 nt withheld, positions 5325-5373]
CCTTTGACGTTGGAGTCCACGTTCTTT
[37 nt withheld, positions 5401-5437]
ACCCTATCTCGGTCTATTCTTTTGATTTATAAGGGATTTTGCCGATTTCGGCCTATTGGTTAAAAAATGA
GCTGATTTAACAAAAATTTAACGCGAATTTTAACAAAATATTAACGCTTACAATTTAGGTGGCACTTTTC
GGGGAAATGTGCGCGGAACCCCTATTTGTTTATTTTTCTAAATACATTCAAATATGTATCCGCTCATGAG
ACAATAACCCTGATAAATGCTTCAATAATATTGAAAAAGGAAGAGTATGAGTATTCAACATTTCCGTGTC
GCCCTTATTCCCTTTTTTGCGGCATTTTGCCTTCCTGTTTTTGCTCACCCAGAAACGCTGGTGAAAGTAA
AAGATGCTGAAGATCAGTTGGGTGCACGAGTGGGTTACATCGAACTGGATCTCAACAGCGGTAAGATCCT
TGAGAGTTTTCGCCCCGAAGAACGTTTTCCAATGATGAGCACTTTTAAAGTTCTGCTATGTGGCGCGGTA
TTATCCCGTATTGACGCCGGGCAAGAGCAACTCGGTCGCCGCATACACTATTCTCAGAATGACTTGGTTG
AGTACTCACCAGTCACAGAAAAGCATCTTACGGATGGCATGACAGTAAGAGAATTATGCAGTGCTGCCAT
AACCATGAGTGATAACACTGCGGCCAACTTACTTCTGACAACGATCGGAGGACCGAAGGAGCTAACCGCT
TTTTTGCACAACATGGGGGATCATGTAACTCGCCTTGATCGTTGGGAACCGGAGCTGAATGAAGCCATAC
CAAACGACGAGCGTGACACCACGATGCCTGTAGCAATGGCAACAACGTTGCGCAAACTATTAACTGGCGA
ACTACTTACTCTAGCTTCCCGGCAACAATTAATAGACTGGATGGAGGCGGATAAAGTTGCAGGACCACTT
CTGCGCTCGGCCCTTCCGGCTGGCTGGTTTATTGCTGATAAATCTGGAGCCGGTGAGCGTGGGTCTCGCG
GTATCATTGCAGCACTGGGGCCAGATGGTAAGCCCTCCCGTATCGTAGTTATCTACACGACGGGGAGTCA
GGCAACTATGGATGAACGAAATAGACAGATCGCTGAGATAGGTGCCTCACTGATTAAGCATTGGTAACTG
TCAGACCAAGTTTACTCATATATACTTTAGATTGATTTAAAACTTCATTTTTAATTTAAAAGGATCTAGG
TGAAGATCCTTTTTGATAATCTCATGACCAAAATCCCTTAACGTGAGTTTTCGTTCCACTGAGCGTCAGA
CCCCGTAGAAAAGATCAAAGGATCTTCTTGAGATCCTTTTTTTCTGCGCGTAATCTGCTGCTTGCAAACA
AAAAAACCACCGCTACCAGCGGTGGTTTGTTTGCCGGATCAAGAGCTACCAACTCTTTTTCCGAAGGTAA
CTGGCTTCAGCAGAGCGCAGATACCAAATACTGTTCTTCTAGTGTAGCCGTAGTTAGGCCACCACTTCAA
GAACTCTGTAGCACCGCCTACATACCTCGCTCTGCTAATCCTGTTACCAGTGGCTGCTGCCAGTGGCGAT
AAGTCGTGTCTTACCGGGTTGGACTCAAGACGATAGTTACCGGATAAGGCGCAGCGGTCGGGCTGAACGG
GGGGTTCGTGCACACAGCCCAGCTTGGAGCGAACGACCTACACCGAACTGAGATACCTACAGCGTGAGCT
ATGAGAAAGCGCCACGCTTCCCGAAGGGAGAAAGGCGGACAGGTATCCGGTAAGCGGCAGGGTCGGAACA
GGAGAGCGCACGAGGGAGCTTCCAGGGGGAAACGCCTGGTATCTTTATAGTCCTGTCGGGTTTCGCCACC
TCTGACTTGAGCGTCGATTTTTGTGATGCTCGTCAGGGGGGCGGAGCCTATGGAAAAACGCCAGCAACGC
GGCCTTTTTACGGTTCCTGGCCTTTTGCTGGCCTTTTGCTCACATGTTCTTTCCTGCGTTATCCCCTGAT
TCTGTGGATAACCGTATTACCGCCTTTGAGTGAGCTGATACCGCTCGCCGCAGCCGAACGACCGAGCGCA
GCGAGTCAGTGAGCGAGGAAGCGGAAGAGCGCCCAATACGCAAACCGCCTCTCCCCGCGCGTTGGCCGAT
TCATTAATGCAGCTGGCACGACAGGTTTCCCGACTGGAAAGCGGGCAGTGAGCGCAACGCAATTAATGTG
AGTTAGCTCACTCATTAGGCACCCCAGGCTTTACACTTTATGCTTCCGGCTCGTATGTTGTGTGGAATTG
TGAGCGGATAACAATTTCACACAGGAAACAGCTATGACCATGATTACGCCAAGCTCGAAATTAACCCTCA
CTAAAGGGAACAAAAGCTGGTACCTCGCGCGACTTGGTTTGCCATTCTTTAGCGCGCGTCGCGTCACACA
GCTTGGCCACAATGTGGTTTTTGTCAAACGAAGATTCTATGACGTGTTTAAAGTTTAGGTCGAGTAAAGC
GCAAATCTTTT
Features (pLannotate 1.2.2; 23 found; start..end, strand, type, name):
    316..336     +  protein_bind   attB4: mutant version of attB; core recombination site for the Gateway® BP reaction BP Clonase™
    487..582     -  CDS            C8orf44 (fragment): CH044_HUMAN - Experimental evidence at transcript level: Swiss-Prot protein existence level 2. From Homo sapiens (Human).
   1398..1422    +  protein_bind   attB1: mutant version of attB; recombination site for the Gateway® BP reaction BP Clonase™
   1429..2274    +  CDS            d2EGFP: EGFP destabilized by fusion to residues 422-461 of mouse ornithine decarboxylase, giving an in vivo half-life of ~2 hours mammalian codon-optimized
   2275..2299    -  protein_bind   attB2: mutant version of attB; recombination site for the Gateway® BP reaction BP Clonase™
   2303..2371    +  CDS            HBB (fragment): HBB_PONPY - Experimental evidence at transcript level: Swiss-Prot protein existence level 2. Involved in oxygen transport from the lung to the various peripheral tissues. From Pongo pygmaeus (Bornean orangutan).
   2442..2497    +  polyA_signal   β-globin poly(A) signal: rabbit β-globin polyadenylation signal (Gil and Proudfoot, 1987)
   2852..3231    +  enhancer       CMV enhancer: human cytomegalovirus immediate early enhancer
   3232..3435    +  promoter       CMV promoter: human cytomegalovirus (CMV) immediate early promoter
   3468..4175    +  CDS            mCherry: mCherry is a basic (constitutively fluorescent) red fluorescent protein published in 2004, derived from Discosoma sp.. It is reported to be a very rapidly-maturing monomer with low acid sensitivity.
   4222..4446    +  polyA_signal   bGH poly(A) signal: bovine growth hormone polyadenylation signal
   4925..4943    -  promoter       T7 promoter: promoter for bacteriophage T7 RNA polymerase
   4946..5103    +  CDS            lacZα (fragment): LacZα fragment of β-galactosidase; lacZ fragment
   5108..5536    +  rep_origin     f1 ori (sequence partly withheld): f1 bacteriophage origin of replication; arrow indicates direction of (+) strand synthesis
   5589..5693    +  promoter       AmpR promoter: bla
   5694..6554    +  CDS            AmpR: β-lactamase; bla; confers resistance to ampicillin, carbenicillin, and related antibiotics
   6725..7313    +  rep_origin     ori: high-copy-number ColE1/pMB1/pBR322/pUC origin of replication
   7496..7588    +  CDS            lacI (fragment): lac repressor; lacI; The lac repressor binds to the lac operator to inhibit transcription in E. coli. This inhibition can be relieved by adding lactose or isopropyl-β-D-thiogalactopyranoside (IPTG).
   7601..7622    +  protein_bind   CAP binding site: CAP binding activates transcription in the presence of cAMP. E. coli catabolite activator protein
   7637..7667    +  promoter       lac promoter: promoter for the E. coli lac operon
   7675..7691    +  protein_bind   lac operator: The lac repressor binds to the lac operator to inhibit transcription in E. coli. This inhibition can be relieved by adding lactose or isopropyl-β-D-thiogalactopyranoside (IPTG). lac repressor encoded by lacI
   7736..7754    +  promoter       T3 promoter: promoter for bacteriophage T3 RNA polymerase
   7771..4       -  CDS            FP (fragment) (across the origin): FP25_NPVAC - Experimental evidence at protein level: Swiss-Prot protein existence level 1. From Autographa californica nuclear polyhedrosis virus (AcMNPV).
