[The description below was written by a language model from this plasmid's Addgene catalogue record and pLannotate feature annotations shown in this document.]
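Description:
pPB-PNGT3-d2EGFP_CMV-mCherry is a dual-fluorescence reporter built in a commercial PiggyBac gene expression backbone and intended for mammalian cells. It is catalogued as a synthetic biology vector for genetic tracing of the mesenchymal glioblastoma cell state. In bacteria it is maintained through a high-copy ColE1/pUC-type origin and selected with ampicillin via the β-lactamase gene. The backbone also carries an f1 origin along with pBluescript-like remnants: lac promoter/operator, a lacZα fragment, and T3 and T7 promoters. The annotation does not explicitly call out PiggyBac terminal repeats. A short baculovirus-derived FP fragment spanning the sequence origin may reflect transposon-flanking sequence, but this is inference, and the record does not mention the transposase that PiggyBac integration would require.

The payload comprises two independent expression units. In the first, a region of roughly one kilobase lies between Gateway attB4 and attB1 sites, which is consistent with the listed 1,062 bp human-derived PNGT#3 insert. This appears to be the synthetic cis-regulatory element, and its only annotation is a small incidental match to a human genomic fragment. It sits directly upstream of d2EGFP, which is flanked by attB1 and attB2 and terminated by a rabbit β-globin polyadenylation signal. Because d2EGFP is destabilised by an ornithine decarboxylase degron and has a half-life of about two hours, green fluorescence follows current regulatory activity rather than accumulating, which suits monitoring of cell-state transitions. The second unit uses the CMV enhancer/promoter to drive constitutive mCherry with a bGH polyadenylation signal. mCherry is the listed selectable marker, so cells carrying the construct can be identified or sorted regardless of reporter state.
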