Addgene plasmid #213765: pPB-PNGT3-d2EGFP_CMV-mCherry
Purpose: Fluorescent reporter for genetic tracing of mesenchymal Glioblastoma cell-state.
Depositing lab: Gaetano Gargiulo. Depositing organization: Max-Delbrueck-Centrum fuer Molekulare Medizin (MDC). Publication: Logical design of synthetic cis-regulatory DNA for genetic tracing of cell identities and state changes. Company C, Schmitt MJ, Dramaretska Y, Serresi M, Kertalli S, Jiang B, Yin JA, Aguzzi A, Barozzi I, Gargiulo G. Nat Commun. 2024 Feb 5;15(1):897. doi: 10.1038/s41467-024-45069-6. PubMed 38316783.
Backbone
  Vector backbone: PiggyBac Gene Expression Vector
  Backbone manufacturer: VectorBuilder Inc.
  Backbone size w/o insert (bp): 6836
  Vector type: Synthetic Biology
  Selectable markers: mCherry
Growth in bacteria
  Bacterial resistance: Ampicillin, 100 μg/mL
  Growth temperature: 37°C
  Growth strain: NEB Stable
  Copy number: High Copy
Gene/Insert
  Gene/Insert name: PNGT#3-d2EGFP
  Species: H. sapiens (human)
  Insert size (bp): 1062
  Cloning method: Unknown
Terms and licenses: Academic/Nonprofit Terms; Industry Terms: Not Available to Industry
How to cite: pPB-PNGT3-d2EGFP_CMV-mCherry was a gift from Gaetano Gargiulo (Addgene plasmid # 213765 ; http://n2t.net/addgene:213765 ; RRID:Addgene_213765)
