>Addgene plasmid #213765 | pPB-PNGT3-d2EGFP_CMV-mCherry | depositor partial sequence | sequence record 416878 | PNGT#3
TCCATCTGGTAGCCTACCCTGAGGCTTTATTTTATCACCCTACTTGTCCCATAAAGATTCTTGAGATTTT
TATTGAAAGAAACAATGAAAATGCTAATTAGTTATATTTTTCATCATAATCTTTTTTTTATACTAAAGGA
TCTCTCTCCTTGGTCTCAAACTCCTGACCTCAGGTGATCTGCCCACCTTGGCCTCCCAAAGTGCTAGGAT
TACAGGTGTGAGCCACTGCACCTGGCCCTCCCAATATATTTATGTGCTTTTTTCTCCCTTATTTTGTTGC
TATGGTAATTTATTAGATATTATGCATTTGATTGACTGTATTTTATTACCTCTCACTTGTTGAAACTTAG
AAAACTGACTTTCACGGAAGAAGTCCTAGTTGCCTAATCAATAACATGGGTACCTCTTTGCTCCCTGAAA
CTACAGAGAATATTCTAGAGAATCAGAAAGTACTTCCCCTAACCCCCGCTGTTTTCACCCCCAGCGGCAA
CCTTTGAATGCACTTTTGTTTACAAACACCTTCGCCAGCTATTTTACGACCGTCTCGACAGGAAGTGTGA
ATCTGGGTTGGAAAATCCGGTCAATTTGACCCACCTACCCAACTTGCTTCTGGTTCAGAGGTCACCTGAA
GTTAAGGTGCTTGTGTATACCTTAAGGAATTATGCCAGATCTAGAGTTACATGTTGATTATTAATAATTA
AGAACAAAGTGTCAAAATTATGTAATCTTTTCTCACTTTACAAGCTTTGCATAAAGCATTTTTATCATGA
ATGGGTGTTGGATTTTGTCAGCTGCTTTTTCTGCATCTATTGATATGTTCGAATGATATTTTTGTCTTTA
TACTGTTGGTATAATGAATTGCATTAATTGATTATCAACTAGCCTTGTATATCTGGAATAAATCCCGGGT
CCCGGGGGGCGGCGCTCCACGCGGGTTGTGGGGGGCGGGGGCGGCACGTGCCGCCGCTCTCGGCCAATGC
GGAGCCCCGCGCGGAGGTCACGTGCCTCTGTTTGGCGCTTTTGTGCGCGCCCGGGTCTGTTGGTGCTCAG
AGTGTGGTTCTA
